Addgene plasmid #207593: pJS124
Purpose: GFP-BIB H20A expression
Depositing lab: Colin Kleanthous. Depositing organization: University of Oxford. Publication: Tunable force transduction through the Escherichia coli cell envelope. Williams-Jones DP, Webby MN, Press CE, Gradon JM, Armstrong SR, Szczepaniak J, Kleanthous C. Proc Natl Acad Sci U S A. 2023 Nov 21;120(47):e2306707120. doi: 10.1073/pnas.2306707120. Epub 2023 Nov 16. PubMed 37972066.
Backbone
  Vector backbone: pBAD24
  Vector type: Bacterial Expression
Growth in bacteria
  Bacterial resistance: Ampicillin, 100 μg/mL
  Growth temperature: 37°C
  Growth strain: DH5alpha
  Copy number: Unknown
Gene/Insert
  Gene/Insert name: GFP-BIB H20A
  Species: E. coli
  Insert size (bp): 1539
  Cloning method: Ligation Independent Cloning
Terms and licenses: Academic/Nonprofit Terms; Industry Terms: Not Available to Industry
How to cite: pJS124 was a gift from Colin Kleanthous (Addgene plasmid # 207593 ; http://n2t.net/addgene:207593 ; RRID:Addgene_207593)
