[The description below was written by a language model from this plasmid's Addgene catalogue record and pLannotate feature annotations shown in this document.]
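Description:
pJS124 is a bacterial expression plasmid built on the pBAD24 backbone for arabinose-inducible production of a GFP fusion protein in E. coli. It is maintained through a ColE1/pMB1-type origin and selected with ampicillin via the β-lactamase gene. An M13 phage origin is also present, which in principle allows single-stranded DNA production. Short remnants of pBR322 (fragments of bom, rop, the tetracycline resistance gene and its promoter) are carried over from the backbone and are not expected to be functional.

The catalogue lists the insert as "GFP-BIB H20A", an E. coli-derived insert of about 1.5 kb, without explaining the name. The feature table, which covers the full 6,080 nt sequence, shows a superfolder GFP coding sequence spanning the numbering origin, followed closely on the same strand by a region annotated as E. coli tonB. Together these span roughly the stated insert size, consistent with an N-terminal GFP fusion to a TonB-related sequence. TonB is the inner-membrane-anchored protein that couples energy to outer membrane receptors for active uptake of substrates such as iron siderophores and cobalamin. H20A indicates a histidine-to-alanine substitution at position 20, but the record does not state its functional consequence, nor whether the annotated region is native TonB or a chimeric variant.

Expression is driven by the araBAD promoter, controlled by the divergently transcribed araC regulator, so transcription is induced by L-arabinose and can be titrated. The rrnB T1 and T2 terminators lie downstream of the fusion. The construct is suited to fluorescence imaging or functional testing of the mutant fusion in E. coli, and the associated publication concerns force transduction across the cell envelope.
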