Features (pLannotate 1.2.2; 16 found; start..end, strand, type, name):
    125..937     +  CDS            tonB: TONB_ECOLI - Also known as exbA. Experimental evidence at protein level: Swiss-Prot protein existence level 1. Interacts with outer membrane receptor proteins that carry out high-affinity binding and energy dependent uptake into the periplasmic space of specific substrates such as cobalamin, and various iron compounds (such as iron dicitrate, enterochelin, aerobactin, etc.). In the absence of TonB these receptors bind their substrates but do not carry out active transport. TonB also interacts with some colicins and is involved in the energy-dependent, irreversible steps of bacteriophages phi 8
    941..974     +  misc_feature   MCS (fragment): pUC18/19 multiple cloning site
   1058..1173    +  ncRNA          5S rRNA: Accession: RF00001 - 5S ribosomal RNA
   1177..1263    +  terminator     rrnB T1 terminator: Escherichia coli rrnB; transcription terminator T1 from the E. coli rrnB gene
   1355..1382    +  terminator     rrnB T2 terminator: transcription terminator T2 from the E. coli rrnB gene
   1401..1492    +  promoter       AmpR promoter: bla
   1493..2353    +  CDS            AmpR: β-lactamase; bla; confers resistance to ampicillin, carbenicillin, and related antibiotics
   2395..2775    +  rep_origin     M13 ori (sequence partly withheld): M13 bacteriophage origin of replication; arrow indicates direction of (+) strand synthesis
   2961..3549    +  rep_origin     ori: high-copy-number ColE1/pMB1/pBR322/pUC origin of replication
   3735..3786    -  misc_feature   bom (fragment): basis of mobility region from pBR322
   3902..3941    -  CDS            rop (fragment): Rop protein, which maintains plasmids at low copy number; rop
   3942..4127    -  CDS            TcR (fragment): tetracycline efflux protein; tet; confers resistance to tetracycline
   4137..4155    +  promoter       tet promoter (fragment): E. coli promoter for tetracycline efflux protein gene
   4245..5123    -  CDS            araC: L-arabinose regulatory protein; araC
   5150..5434    +  promoter       araBAD promoter: araBAD; promoter of the L-arabinose operon of E. coli; the araC regulatory gene is transcribed in the opposite direction (Guzman et al., 1995)
   5482..97      +  CDS            Superfolder GFP (across the origin): Superfolder GFP is a basic (constitutively fluorescent) green fluorescent protein published in 2005, derived from Aequorea victoria. It is reported to be a very rapidly-maturing weak dimer.
>Addgene plasmid #207593 | pJS124 | addgene full sequence | sequence record 416352 | Addgene NGS Result
TCTGAGCACCCAGAGCAAACTGAGCAAAGATCCGAATGAAAAACGTGATCACATGGTGCTGCTGGAATTT
GTTACCGCAGCAGGTATTACCGGTGGTAGCGGTGGTTCAGGTGGTGGTGGTAGCACCCTGGATCTGCCTC
GTCGTTTTCCTTGGCCGACGCTGCTGAGCGTTTGTATTGCGGGTGCAGTTGTTGCAGGTCTGCTGTATAC
CAGCGTTCATCAGGTTATTGAACTGCCTGCACCGGCACAGCCTGCAGATTACAAAACCGGTGGCAATGGT
AATGGTGGTCCGACCGGTAGCGGTAATAGCGGTGGCGGTGGCTCAGGCAATGGTGGCGGTAATGGTAATT
CTGGTGGTGGCAGCGGTACAGGTGGTAATGGCAGCGCAGGTAACGGCAATGGCGGTCCTACCGGCTCAGG
TAATTCAGGCGGAGGCGGTTCAGGTAATGGCGGAGGCAATGGCAACAGCGGTGGTGGAAGTGGCACTGGT
GGCAACGGTTCTGCAGGCAACGGTAACGGTGGCCCTACAGGTTCTGGTAACAGTGGTGGCGGAGGTAGCG
GCAACGGTGGTGGTAACGGAAATAGTGGCGGTGGTTCTGGCACCGGTGGAAATGGCAGTGCACCTGGCAC
CGGCACCGCAGCAACCAGCAAACCGGTTACCAGCGTGGCAAGCGGTCCGCGTGCACTGAGCCGTAATCAG
CCGCAGTATCCGGCACGTGCACAGGCACTGCGTATTGAAGGTCAGGTTAAAGTGAAATTTGATGTGACAC
CGGATGGTCGTGTTGATAATGTTCAGATTCTGAGCGCAAAACCGGCAAATATGTTTGAACGTGAAGTGAA
AAATGCAATGCGTCGTTGGCGTTATGAACCGGGTAAACCTGGTAGTGGTATTGTTGTGAATATCCTGTTT
AAAATCAACGGCACCACCGAAATCCAGTAAATCCTCTAGAGTCGACCTGCAGGCATGCAAGCTTGGCTGT
TTTGGCGGATGAGAGAAGATTTTCAGCCTGATACAGATTAAATCAGAACGCAGAAGCGGTCTGATAAAAC
AGAATTTGCCTGGCGGCAGTAGCGCGGTGGTCCCACCTGACCCCATGCCGAACTCAGAAGTGAAACGCCG
TAGCGCCGATGGTAGTGTGGGGTCTCCCCATGCGAGAGTAGGGAACTGCCAGGCATCAAATAAAACGAAA
GGCTCAGTCGAAAGACTGGGCCTTTCGTTTTATCTGTTGTTTGTCGGTGAACGCTCTCCTGAGTAGGACA
AATCCGCCGGGAGCGGATTTGAACGTTGCGAAGCAACGGCCCGGAGGGTGGCGGGCAGGACGCCCGCCAT
AAACTGCCAGGCATCAAATTAAGCAGAAGGCCATCCTGACGGATGGCCTTTTTGCGTTTCTACAAACTCT
TTTGTTTATTTTTCTAAATACATTCAAATATGTATCCGCTCATGAGACAATAACCCTGATAAATGCTTCA
ATAATATTGAAAAAGGAAGAGTATGAGTATTCAACATTTCCGTGTCGCCCTTATTCCCTTTTTTGCGGCA
TTTTGCCTTCCTGTTTTTGCTCACCCAGAAACGCTGGTGAAAGTAAAAGATGCTGAAGATCAGTTGGGTG
CACGAGTGGGTTACATCGAACTGGATCTCAACAGCGGTAAGATCCTTGAGAGTTTTCGCCCCGAAGAACG
TTTTCCAATGATGAGCACTTTTAAAGTTCTGCTATGTGGCGCGGTATTATCCCGTGTTGACGCCGGGCAA
GAGCAACTCGGTCGCCGCATACACTATTCTCAGAATGACTTGGTTGAGTACTCACCAGTCACAGAAAAGC
ATCTTACGGATGGCATGACAGTAAGAGAATTATGCAGTGCTGCCATAACCATGAGTGATAACACTGCGGC
CAACTTACTTCTGACAACGATCGGAGGACCGAAGGAGCTAACCGCTTTTTTGCACAACATGGGGGATCAT
GTAACTCGCCTTGATCGTTGGGAACCGGAGCTGAATGAAGCCATACCAAACGACGAGCGTGACACCACGA
TGCCTGTAGCAATGGCAACAACGTTGCGCAAACTATTAACTGGCGAACTACTTACTCTAGCTTCCCGGCA
ACAATTAATAGACTGGATGGAGGCGGATAAAGTTGCAGGACCACTTCTGCGCTCGGCCCTTCCGGCTGGC
TGGTTTATTGCTGATAAATCTGGAGCCGGTGAGCGTGGGTCTCGCGGTATCATTGCAGCACTGGGGCCAG
ATGGTAAGCCCTCCCGTATCGTAGTTATCTACACGACGGGGAGTCAGGCAACTATGGATGAACGAAATAG
ACAGATCGCTGAGATAGGTGCCTCACTGATTAAGCATTGGTAACTGTCAGACCAAGTTTACTCATATATA
CTTTAGATTGATT
[125 nt withheld, positions 2394-2518]
C
[141 nt withheld, positions 2520-2660]
CCTTTGACGTTGGAGTCCACGTTCTTT
[37 nt withheld, positions 2688-2724]
ACCCTATCTCGGGCTATTCTTTTGATTTATAAGGGATTTTGCCGATTTCGGCCTATTGGTTAAAAAATGA
GCTGATTTAACAAAAATTTAACGCGAATTTTAACAAAATATTAACGTTTACAATTTAAAAGGATCTAGGT
GAAGATCCTTTTTGATAATCTCATGACCAAAATCCCTTAACGTGAGTTTTCGTTCCACTGAGCGTCAGAC
CCCGTAGAAAAGATCAAAGGATCTTCTTGAGATCCTTTTTTTCTGCGCGTAATCTGCTGCTTGCAAACAA
AAAAACCACCGCTACCAGCGGTGGTTTGTTTGCCGGATCAAGAGCTACCAACTCTTTTTCCGAAGGTAAC
TGGCTTCAGCAGAGCGCAGATACCAAATACTGTCCTTCTAGTGTAGCCGTAGTTAGGCCACCACTTCAAG
AACTCTGTAGCACCGCCTACATACCTCGCTCTGCTAATCCTGTTACCAGTGGCTGCTGCCAGTGGCGATA
AGTCGTGTCTTACCGGGTTGGACTCAAGACGATAGTTACCGGATAAGGCGCAGCGGTCGGGCTGAACGGG
GGGTTCGTGCACACAGCCCAGCTTGGAGCGAACGACCTACACCGAACTGAGATACCTACAGCGTGAGCTA
TGAGAAAGCGCCACGCTTCCCGAAGGGAGAAAGGCGGACAGGTATCCGGTAAGCGGCAGGGTCGGAACAG
GAGAGCGCACGAGGGAGCTTCCAGGGGGAAACGCCTGGTATCTTTATAGTCCTGTCGGGTTTCGCCACCT
CTGACTTGAGCGTCGATTTTTGTGATGCTCGTCAGGGGGGCGGAGCCTATGGAAAAACGCCAGCAACGCG
GCCTTTTTACGGTTCCTGGCCTTTTGCTGGCCTTTTGCTCACATGTTCTTTCCTGCGTTATCCCCTGATT
CTGTGGATAACCGTATTACCGCCTTTGAGTGAGCTGATACCGCTCGCCGCAGCCGAACGACCGAGCGCAG
CGAGTCAGTGAGCGAGGAAGCGGAAGAGCGCCTGATGCGGTATTTTCTCCTTACGCATCTGTGCGGTATT
TCACACCGCATAGGGTCATGGCTGCGCCCCGACACCCGCCAACACCCGCTGACGCGCCCTGACGGGCTTG
TCTGCTCCCGGCATCCGCTTACAGACAAGCTGTGACCGTCTCCGGGAGCTGCATGTGTCAGAGGTTTTCA
CCGTCATCACCGAAACGCGCGAGGCAGAAGGAGATGGCGCCCAACAGTCCCCCGGCCACGGGGCCTGCCA
CCATACCCACGCCGAAACAAGCGCTCATGAGCCCGAAGTGGCGAGCCCGATCTTCCCCATCGGTGATGTC
GGCGATATAGGCGCCAGCAACCGCACCTGTGGCGCCGGTGATGCCGGCCACGATGCGTCCGGCGTAGAGG
ATCTGCTCATGTTTGACAGCTTATCATCGATGCATAATGTGCCTGTCAAATGGACGAAGCAGGGATTCTG
CAAACCCTATGCTACTCCGTCAAGCCGTCAATTGTCTGATTCGTTACCAATTATGACAACTTGACGGCTA
CATCATTCACTTTTTCTTCACAACCGGCACGGAACTCGCTCGGGCTGGCCCCGGTGCATTTTTTAAATAC
CCGCGAGAAATAGAGTTGATCGTCAAAACCAACATTGCGACCGACGGTGGCGATAGGCATCCGGGTGGTG
CTCAAAAGCAGCTTCGCCTGGCTGATACGTTGGTCCTCGCGCCAGCTTAAGACGCTAATCCCTAACTGCT
GGCGGAAAAGATGTGACAGACGCGACGGCGACAAGCAAACATGCTGTGCGACGCTGGCGATATCAAAATT
GCTGTCTGCCAGGTGATCGCTGATGTACTGACAAGCCTCGCGTACCCGATTATCCATCGGTGGATGGAGC
GACTCGTTAATCGCTTCCATGCGCCGCAGTAACAATTGCTCAAGCAGATTTATCGCCAGCAGCTCCGAAT
AGCGCCCTTCCCCTTGCCCGGCGTTAATGATTTGCCCAAACAGGTCGCTGAAATGCGGCTGGTGCGCTTC
ATCCGGGCGAAAGAACCCCGTATTGGCAAATATTGACGGCCAGTTAAGCCATTCATGCCAGTAGGCGCGC
GGACGAAAGTAAACCCACTGGTGATACCATTCGCGAGCCTCCGGATGACGACCGTAGTGATGAATCTCTC
CTGGCGGGAACAGCAAAATATCACCCGGTCGGCAAACAAATTCTCGTCCCTGATTTTTCACCACCCCCTG
ACCGCGAATGGTGAGATTGAGAATATAACCTTTCATTCCCAGCGGTCGGTCGATAAAAAAATCGAGATAA
CCGTTGGCCTCAATCGGCGTTAAACCCGCCACCAGATGGGCATTAAACGAGTATCCCGGCAGCAGGGGAT
CATTTTGCGCTTCAGCCATACTTTTCATACTCCCGCCATTCAGAGAAGAAACCAATTGTCCATATTGCAT
CAGACATTGCCGTCACTGCGTCTTTTACTGGCTCTTCTCGCTAACCAAACCGGTAACCCCGCTTATTAAA
AGCATTCTGTAACAAAGCGGGACCAAAGCCATGACAAAAACGCGTAACAAAAGTGTCTATAATCACGGCA
GAAAAGTCCACATTGATTATTTGCACGGCGTCACACTTTGCTATGCCATAGCATTTTTATCCATAAGATT
AGCGGATCCTACCTGACGCTTTTTATCGCAACTCTCTACTGTTTCTCCATACCCGTTTTTTTGGGCTAGC
AGGAGGAATTCACCATGGTACCCGGGGATGGATAGCACCGAAAGCCTGTTTACCGGTGTTGTTCCGATTC
TGGTTGAACTGGATGGTGATGTTAATGGCCACAAATTTTCAGTTCGTGGTGAAGGCGAAGGTGATGCAAC
CAATGGTAAACTGACCCTGAAATTTATCTGTACCACCGGCAAACTGCCGGTTCCGTGGCCGACACTGGTT
ACCACACTGACCTATGGTGTTCAGTGTTTTAGCCGTTATCCGGATCATATGAAACAGCACGATTTCTTTA
AAAGCGCAATGCCGGAAGGTTATGTTCAAGAACGTACCATCACGTTTAAAGATGATGGCACCTATAAAAC
CCGTGCCGAAGTTAAATTTGAAGGTGATACCCTGGTGAATCGCATTGAACTGAAAGGCATTGATTTCAAA
GAAGATGGCAATATCCTGGGCCACAAACTGGAATATAATTATAACAGCCACAACGTGTATATCACCGCAG
ACAAACAGAAAAATGGCATCAAAGCCAACTTTAAGATTCGGCATAATGTGGAAGATGGTAGCGTTCAGCT
GGCAGATCATTATCAGCAGAATACCCCGATTGGTGATGGTCCGGTTCTGCTGCCGGATAATCATTA
